Addgene plasmid #120316: Septin 11 isoform II-EGFP
Purpose: Septin 11 isoform II mammalian expression (EGFP-tag at the C-terminus)
Depositing lab: Angel de Blas. Depositing organization: University of Connecticut. Publication: Septin 11 is present in GABAergic synapses and plays a functional role in the cytoarchitecture of neurons and GABAergic synaptic connectivity. Li X, Serwanski DR, Miralles CP, Nagata K, De Blas AL. J Biol Chem. 2009 Jun 19;284(25):17253-65. doi: 10.1074/jbc.M109.008870. Epub 2009 Apr 20. PubMed 19380581.
Backbone
  Vector backbone: pEGFP N1
  Vector type: Mammalian Expression
Growth in bacteria
  Bacterial resistance: Kanamycin, 50 μg/mL
  Growth temperature: 37°C
  Growth strain: DH5alpha
  Copy number: High Copy
Gene/Insert
  Gene/Insert name: SEPT11
  Species: R. norvegicus (rat)
  Entrez Gene: Sept11
  Tag / fusion protein: EGFP (C terminal on backbone)
  Cloning method: Restriction Enzyme; 5′ cloning site HindIII (unknown if destroyed); 3′ cloning site NheI (unknown if destroyed)
  Sequencing primers: 5′ unknown
Resource information
  A portion of this plasmid was derived from a plasmid made by: Insert was originally cloned in Angel de Blas's lab.
Terms and licenses: Academic/Nonprofit Terms; Industry Terms: Not Available to Industry
How to cite: Septin 11 isoform II-EGFP was a gift from Angel de Blas (Addgene plasmid # 120316 ; http://n2t.net/addgene:120316 ; RRID:Addgene_120316)
