[The description below was written by a language model from this plasmid's Addgene catalogue record and pLannotate feature annotations shown in this document.]
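Description:
Septin 11 isoform II-EGFP is a mammalian expression plasmid of about 6.0 kb built on the pEGFP-N1 backbone, carrying the rat (R. norvegicus) Sept11 coding sequence fused at its C-terminus to EGFP. The human cytomegalovirus immediate-early enhancer and promoter drive the septin open reading frame, which is followed by a remnant of the multiple cloning site acting as a short linker, then the mammalian codon-optimised EGFP coding sequence and an SV40 polyadenylation signal. The automated annotation matched the insert to the mouse Septin 11 protein entry, which most likely reflects close homology between the rodent orthologues, since the catalogue lists the insert as rat. The insert is recorded as having been cloned by restriction enzymes using HindIII and NheI sites, and it is not known whether these sites survived.

In bacteria the plasmid replicates from a high-copy ColE1/pUC-type origin and is selected with kanamycin. The resistance gene is the Tn5 aminoglycoside phosphotransferase (NeoR/KanR), placed behind both a bacterial bla promoter and the SV40 enhancer/early promoter and terminated by the HSV thymidine kinase polyadenylation signal. The same cassette therefore gives kanamycin resistance in E. coli and G418 resistance in transfected mammalian cells. An f1 origin is also present, allowing single-stranded DNA production. Short hits to SV40 large T antigen, ble and the bGH polyadenylation signal are fragments only and probably incidental backbone sequence.

The construct is intended for expressing fluorescently tagged Septin 11 isoform II in mammalian cells. It allows the protein's localisation to be visualised, in the context of work on septin 11 at GABAergic synapses and in neuronal cytoarchitecture.
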