Features (pLannotate 1.2.2; 15 found; start..end, strand, type, name):
     61..364     +  enhancer       CMV enhancer: human cytomegalovirus immediate early enhancer
    365..568     +  promoter       CMV promoter: human cytomegalovirus (CMV) immediate early promoter
    597..1892    +  CDS            Septin11: SEP11_MOUSE - Also known as D5Ertd606e From Mus musculus (Mouse).
   1893..1936    +  misc_feature   MCS (fragment): multiple cloning site
   1950..2669    +  CDS            EGFP: the original enhanced GFP (Yang et al., 1996) mammalian codon-optimized
   2686..2769    +  CDS            large T antigen (fragment): large T antigen from SV40 (simian virus 40)
   2792..2913    +  polyA_signal   SV40 poly(A) signal: SV40 polyadenylation signal
   2947..3375    -  rep_origin     f1 ori (sequence partly withheld): f1 bacteriophage origin of replication; arrow indicates direction of (+) strand synthesis
   3402..3506    +  promoter       AmpR promoter: bla
   3508..3865    +  promoter       SV40 promoter: SV40 enhancer and early promoter
   3900..4694    +  CDS            NeoR/KanR: aminoglycoside phosphotransferase from Tn5; aph(3')-II (or nptII); confers resistance to neomycin, kanamycin, and G418 (Geneticin®)
   4715..4867    +  CDS            ble (fragment): BLE_KLEPN - Experimental evidence at protein level: Swiss-Prot protein existence level 1. Binding protein with a strong affinity to the bleomycin family of antibiotics. Binds to CL990; an antimitotic-antibiotic compound. From Klebsiella pneumoniae.
   4926..4973    +  polyA_signal   HSV TK poly(A) signal: herpes simplex virus thymidine kinase polyadenylation signal (Cole and Stacy, 1985)
   5064..5080    -  polyA_signal   bGH poly(A) signal (fragment): bovine growth hormone polyadenylation signal
   5302..5890    +  rep_origin     ori: high-copy-number ColE1/pMB1/pBR322/pUC origin of replication
>Addgene plasmid #120316 | Septin 11 isoform II-EGFP | addgene full sequence | sequence record 232406 | Addgene NGS Result
TAGTTATTAATAGTAATCAATTACGGGGTCATTAGTTCATAGCCCATATATGGAGTTCCGCGTTACATAA
CTTACGGTAAATGGCCCGCCTGGCTGACCGCCCAACGACCCCCGCCCATTGACGTCAATAATGACGTATG
TTCCCATAGTAACGCCAATAGGGACTTTCCATTGACGTCAATGGGTGGAGTATTTACGGTAAACTGCCCA
CTTGGCAGTACATCAAGTGTATCATATGCCAAGTACGCCCCCTATTGACGTCAATGACGGTAAATGGCCC
GCCTGGCATTATGCCCAGTACATGACCTTATGGGACTTTCCTACTTGGCAGTACATCTACGTATTAGTCA
TCGCTATTACCATGGTGATGCGGTTTTGGCAGTACATCAATGGGCGTGGATAGCGGTTTGACTCACGGGG
ATTTCCAAGTCTCCACCCCATTGACGTCAATGGGAGTTTGTTTTGGCACCAAAATCAACGGGACTTTCCA
AAATGTCGTAACAACTCCGCCCCATTGACGCAAATGGGCGGTAGGCGTGTACGGTGGGAGGTCTATATAA
GCAGAGCTGGTTTAGTGAACCGTCAGATCCGCTAGCATGGCCGTGGCGGTGGGGAGACCGAGTAATGAAG
AACTGCGAAACTTATCACTTTCTGGCCATGTTGGATTTGACAGTCTCCCTGACCAGCTGGTCAACAAATC
CACTTCTCAAGGATTCTGTTTCAACATCCTGTGTGTGGGAGAGACAGGTATTGGCAAATCCACATTGATG
GACACTTTATTCAACACCAAATTTGAAAGTGACCCAGCTACTCACAACGAACCAGGTGTCCGGTTAAAAG
CCAGAAGTTACGAACTGCAGGAAAGCAACGTACGGCTGAAGCTAACCATTGTTGACACAGTGGGATTTGG
AGACCAGATTAATAAAGACGACAGCTATAAGCCCATAGTGGAGTACATTGACGCCCAGTTTGAGGCCTAC
TTGCAAGAGGAATTGAAAATTAAGCGTTCTCTCTTCAACTACCACGACACGAGGATTCACGCCTGCCTTT
ACTTTATCGCCCCCACGGGACATTCACTGAAGTCCCTGGACCTGGTCACCATGAAGAAGCTGGACAGCAA
GGTGAACATCATCCCAATCATTGCGAAAGCCGACACCATCGCCAAGAACGAATTGCACAAGTTCAAGAGT
AAGATCATGAGTGAACTCGTGAGCAACGGAGTCCAGATATATCAGTTCCCCACCGATGAGGAAACGGTGG
CCGAGATTAATGCAACGATGAGTGTCCATCTCCCATTTGCAGTGGTTGGCAGTACCGAAGAGGTGAAGAT
TGGCAACAAGATGGCGAAGGCCAGGCAGTACCCTTGGGGTGTGGTGCAGGTTGAGAACGAAAACCACTGT
GATTTTGTGAAGCTGAGGGAGATGCTGATCCGAGTGAACATGGAGGACCTGCGAGAGCAGACGCACACTC
GCCACTACGAGTTGTATCGGCGCTGTAAGCTCGAGGAGATGGGCTTCAAGGACACTGACCCTGACAGCAA
GCCCTTCAGTCTTCAGGAGACATATGAAGCAAAGAGGAATGAGTTCCTGGGAGAGCTGCAGAAGAAGGAG
GAGGAGATGAGACAGATGTTTGTCATGAGAGTGAAGGAGAAAGAGGCGGAGCTCAAGGAGGCGGAGAAAG
AGCTTCATGAGAAGTTTGACCTCCTGAAGCGGACTCACCAAGAGGAGAAGAAAAAGGTGGAAGACAAGAA
GAAGGAGCTTGAGGAGGAGGTGAGCAACTTCCAGAAGAAGAAGGCGGCGGCTCAGCTCTTGCAGTCGCAG
GCCCAGCAGTCTGGGGCCCAGCAGACCAAGAAGGACAAGGATAAGAAAAATAGTCCCTGGCTCTGCACGG
AAAAGCTTCGAATTCTGCAGTCGACGGTACCGCGGGCCCGGGATCCACCGGTCGCCACCATGGTGAGCAA
GGGCGAGGAGCTGTTCACCGGGGTGGTGCCCATCCTGGTCGAGCTGGACGGCGACGTAAACGGCCACAAG
TTCAGCGTGTCCGGCGAGGGCGAGGGCGATGCCACCTACGGCAAGCTGACCCTGAAGTTCATCTGCACCA
CCGGCAAGCTGCCCGTGCCCTGGCCCACCCTCGTGACCACCCTGACCTACGGCGTGCAGTGCTTCAGCCG
CTACCCCGACCACATGAAGCAGCACGACTTCTTCAAGTCCGCCATGCCCGAAGGCTACGTCCAGGAGCGC
ACCATCTTCTTCAAGGACGACGGCAACTACAAGACCCGCGCCGAGGTGAAGTTCGAGGGCGACACCCTGG
TGAACCGCATCGAGCTGAAGGGCATCGACTTCAAGGAGGACGGCAACATCCTGGGGCACAAGCTGGAGTA
CAACTACAACAGCCACAACGTCTATATCATGGCCGACAAGCAGAAGAACGGCATCAAGGTGAACTTCAAG
ATCCGCCACAACATCGAGGACGGCAGCGTGCAGCTCGCCGACCACTACCAGCAGAACACCCCCATCGGCG
ACGGCCCCGTGCTGCTGCCCGACAACCACTACCTGAGCACCCAGTCCGCCCTGAGCAAAGACCCCAACGA
GAAGCGCGATCACATGGTCCTGCTGGAGTTCGTGACCGCCGCCGGGATCACTCTCGGCATGGACGAGCTG
TACAAGTAAAGCGGCCGCGACTCTAGATCATAATCAGCCATACCACATTTGTAGAGGTTTTACTTGCTTT
AAAAAACCTCCCACACCTCCCCCTGAACCTGAAACATAAAATGAATGCAATTGTTGTTGTTAACTTGTTT
ATTGCAGCTTATAATGGTTACAAATAAAGCAATAGCATCACAAATTTCACAAATAAAGCATTTTTTTCAC
TGCATTCTAGTTGTGGTTTGTCCAAACTCATCAATGTATCTTAAGGCGTAAATTGTAAGCGTTAATATTT
TGTTAAAATTCGCGTTAAATTTTTGTTAAATCAGCTCATTTTTTAACCAATAGGCCGAAATCGGCAAAAT
CCCTTATAAATCAAAAGAATAGACCGAGATAGGGT
[37 nt withheld, positions 3046-3082]
AAAGAACGTGGACTCCAACGTCAAAGG
[49 nt withheld, positions 3110-3158]
T
[91 nt withheld, positions 3160-3250]
G
[124 nt withheld, positions 3252-3375]
CAGGTGGCACTTTTCGGGGAAATGTGCGCGGAACCCCTATTTGTTTATTTTTCTAAATACATTCAAATAT
GTATCCGCTCATGAGACAATAACCCTGATAAATGCTTCAATAATATTGAAAAAGGAAGAGTCCTGAGGCG
GAAAGAACCAGCTGTGGAATGTGTGTCAGTTAGGGTGTGGAAAGTCCCCAGGCTCCCCAGCAGGCAGAAG
TATGCAAAGCATGCATCTCAATTAGTCAGCAACCAGGTGTGGAAAGTCCCCAGGCTCCCCAGCAGGCAGA
AGTATGCAAAGCATGCATCTCAATTAGTCAGCAACCATAGTCCCGCCCCTAACTCCGCCCATCCCGCCCC
TAACTCCGCCCAGTTCCGCCCATTCTCCGCCCCATGGCTGACTAATTTTTTTTATTTATGCAGAGGCCGA
GGCCGCCTCGGCCTCTGAGCTATTCCAGAAGTAGTGAGGAGGCTTTTTTGGAGGCCTAGGCTTTTGCAAA
GATCGATCAAGAGACAGGATGAGGATCGTTTCGCATGATTGAACAAGATGGATTGCACGCAGGTTCTCCG
GCCGCTTGGGTGGAGAGGCTATTCGGCTATGACTGGGCACAACAGACAATCGGCTGCTCTGATGCCGCCG
TGTTCCGGCTGTCAGCGCAGGGGCGCCCGGTTCTTTTTGTCAAGACCGACCTGTCCGGTGCCCTGAATGA
ACTGCAAGACGAGGCAGCGCGGCTATCGTGGCTGGCCACGACGGGCGTTCCTTGCGCAGCTGTGCTCGAC
GTTGTCACTGAAGCGGGAAGGGACTGGCTGCTATTGGGCGAAGTGCCGGGGCAGGATCTCCTGTCATCTC
ACCTTGCTCCTGCCGAGAAAGTATCCATCATGGCTGATGCAATGCGGCGGCTGCATACGCTTGATCCGGC
TACCTGCCCATTCGACCACCAAGCGAAACATCGCATCGAGCGAGCACGTACTCGGATGGAAGCCGGTCTT
GTCGATCAGGATGATCTGGACGAAGAGCATCAGGGGCTCGCGCCAGCCGAACTGTTCGCCAGGCTCAAGG
CGAGCATGCCCGACGGCGAGGATCTCGTCGTGACCCATGGCGATGCCTGCTTGCCGAATATCATGGTGGA
AAATGGCCGCTTTTCTGGATTCATCGACTGTGGCCGGCTGGGTGTGGCGGACCGCTATCAGGACATAGCG
TTGGCTACCCGTGATATTGCTGAAGAGCTTGGCGGCGAATGGGCTGACCGCTTCCTCGTGCTTTACGGTA
TCGCCGCTCCCGATTCGCAGCGCATCGCCTTCTATCGCCTTCTTGACGAGTTCTTCTGAGCGGGACTCTG
GGGTTCGAAATGACCGACCAAGCGACGCCCAACCTGCCATCACGAGATTTCGATTCCACCGCCGCCTTCT
ATGAAAGGTTGGGCTTCGGAATCGTTTTCCGGGACGCCGGCTGGATGATCCTCCAGCGCGGGGATCTCAT
GCTGGAGTTCTTCGCCCACCCTAGGGGGAGGCTAACTGAAACACGGAAGGAGACAATACCGGAAGGAACC
CGCGCTATGACGGCAATAAAAAGACAGAATAAAACGCACGGTGTTGGGTCGTTTGTTCATAAACGCGGGG
TTCGGTCCCAGGGCTGGCACTCTGTCGATACCCCACCGAGACCCCATTGGGGCCAATACGCCCGCGTTTC
TTCCTTTTCCCCACCCCACCCCCCAAGTTCGGGTGAAGGCCCAGGGCTCGCAGCCAACGTCGGGGCGGCA
GGCCCTGCCATAGCCTCAGGTTACTCATATATACTTTAGATTGATTTAAAACTTCATTTTTAATTTAAAA
GGATCTAGGTGAAGATCCTTTTTGATAATCTCATGACCAAAATCCCTTAACGTGAGTTTTCGTTCCACTG
AGCGTCAGACCCCGTAGAAAAGATCAAAGGATCTTCTTGAGATCCTTTTTTTCTGCGCGTAATCTGCTGC
TTGCAAACAAAAAAACCACCGCTACCAGCGGTGGTTTGTTTGCCGGATCAAGAGCTACCAACTCTTTTTC
CGAAGGTAACTGGCTTCAGCAGAGCGCAGATACCAAATACTGTTCTTCTAGTGTAGCCGTAGTTAGGCCA
CCACTTCAAGAACTCTGTAGCACCGCCTACATACCTCGCTCTGCTAATCCTGTTACCAGTGGCTGCTGCC
AGTGGCGATAAGTCGTGTCTTACCGGGTTGGACTCAAGACGATAGTTACCGGATAAGGCGCAGCGGTCGG
GCTGAACGGGGGGTTCGTGCACACAGCCCAGCTTGGAGCGAACGACCTACACCGAACTGAGATACCTACA
GCGTGAGCTATGAGAAAGCGCCACGCTTCCCGAAGGGAGAAAGGCGGACAGGTATCCGGTAAGCGGCAGG
GTCGGAACAGGAGAGCGCACGAGGGAGCTTCCAGGGGGAAACGCCTGGTATCTTTATAGTCCTGTCGGGT
TTCGCCACCTCTGACTTGAGCGTCGATTTTTGTGATGCTCGTCAGGGGGGCGGAGCCTATGGAAAAACGC
CAGCAACGCGGCCTTTTTACGGTTCCTGGCCTTTTGCTGGCCTTTTGCTCACATGTTCTTTCCTGCGTTA
TCCCCTGATTCTGTGGATAACCGTATTACCGCCATGCAT
